>Addgene plasmid #187015 | mCherry-Nesprin-1αKASH | addgene full sequence | sequence record 367316 | Addgene NGS Result
ACGCGTGTAGTCTTATGCAATACTCTTGTAGTCTTGCAACATGGTAACGATGAGTTAGCAACATGCCTTA
CAAGGAGAGAAAAAGCACCGTGCATGCCGATTGGTGGAAGTAAGGTGGTACGATCGTGCCTTATTAGGAA
GGCAACAGACGGGTCTGACATGGATTGGACGAACCACTGAATTGCCGCATTGCAGAGATATTGTATTTAA
GTGCCTAGCTCGATACATAAACGGGTCTCTCTGGTTAGACCAGATCTGAGCCTGGGAGCTCTCTGGCTAA
CTAGGGAACCCACTGCTTAAGCCTCAATAAAGCTTGCCTTGAGTGCTTCAAGTAGTGTGTGCCCGTCTGT
TGTGTGACTCTGGTAACTAGAGATCCCTCAGACCCTTTTAGTCAGTGTGGAAAATCTCTAGCAGTGGCGC
CCGAACAGGGACTTGAAAGCGAAAGGGAAACCAGAGGAGCTCTCTCGACGCAGGACTCGGCTTGCTGAAG
CGCGCACGGCAAGAGGCGAGGGGCGGCGACTGGTGAGTACGCCAAAAATTTTGACTAGCGGAGGCTAGAA
GGAGAGAGATGGGTGCGAGAGCGTCAGTATTAAGCGGGGGAGAATTAGATCGCGATGGGAAAAAATTCGG
TTAAGGCCAGGGGGAAAGAAAAAATATAAATTAAAACATATAGTATGGGCAAGCAGGGAGCTAGAACGAT
TCGCAGTTAATCCTGGCCTGTTAGAAACATCAGAAGGCTGTAGACAAATACTGGGACAGCTACAACCATC
CCTTCAGACAGGATCAGAAGAACTTAGATCATTATATAATACAGTAGCAACCCTCTATTGTGTGCATCAA
AGGATAGAGATAAAAGACACCAAGGAAGCTTTAGACAAGATAGAGGAAGAGCAAAACAAAAGTAAGACCA
CCGCACAGCAAGCGGCCACTGATCTTCAGACCTGGAGGAGGAGATATGAGGGACAATTGGAGAAGTGAAT
TATATAAATATAAAGTAGTAAAAATTGAACCATTAGGAGTAGCACCCACCAAGGCAAAGAGAAGAGTGGT
GCAGAGAGAAAAAAGAGCAGTGGGAATAGGAGCTTTGTTCCTTGGGTTCTTGGGAGCAGCAGGAAGCACT
ATGGGCGCAGCGTCAATGACGCTGACGGTACAGGCCAGACAATTATTGTCTGGTATAGTGCAGCAGCAGA
ACAATTTGCTGAGGGCTATTGAGGCGCAACAGCATCTGTTGCAACTCACAGTCTGGGGCATCAAGCAGCT
CCAGGCAAGAATCCTGGCTGTGGAAAGATACCTAAAGGATCAACAGCTCCTGGGGATTTGGGGTTGCTCT
GGAAAACTCATTTGCACCACTGCTGTGCCTTGGAATGCTAGTTGGAGTAATAAATCTCTGGAACAGATTT
GGAATCACACGACCTGGATGGAGTGGGACAGAGAAATTAACAATTACACAAGCTTAATACACTCCTTAAT
TGAAGAATCGCAAAACCAGCAAGAAAAGAATGAACAAGAATTATTGGAATTAGATAAATGGGCAAGTTTG
TGGAATTGGTTTAACATAACAAATTGGCTGTGGTATATAAAATTATTCATAATGATAGTAGGAGGCTTGG
TAGGTTTAAGAATAGTTTTTGCTGTACTTTCTATAGTGAATAGAGTTAGGCAGGGATATTCACCATTATC
GTTTCAGACCCACCTCCCAACCCCGAGGGGACCCGACAGGCCCGAAGGAATAGAAGAAGAAGGTGGAGAG
AGAGACAGAGACAGATCCATTCGATTAGTGAACGGATCTCGACGGTATCGGTTAACTTTTAAAAGAAAAG
GGGGGATTGGGGGGTACAGTGCAGGGGAAAGAATAGTAGACATAATAGCAACAGACATACAAACTAAAGA
ATTACAAAAACAAATTACAAAATTCAAAATTTTATCGATACTAGTATTATGCCCAGTACATGACCTTATG
GGACTTTCCTACTTGGCAGTACATCTACGTATTAGTCATCGCTATTACCATGGTGATGCGGTTTTGGCAG
TACATCAATGGGCGTGGATAGCGGTTTGACTCACGGGGATTTCCAAGTCTCCACCCCATTGACGTCAATG
GGAGTTTGTTTTGGCACCAAAATCAACGGGACTTTCCAAAATGTCGTAACAACTCCGCCCCATTGACGCA
AATGGGCGGTAGGCGTGTACGGTGGGAGGTTTATATAAGCAGAGCTCGTTTAGTGAACCGTCAGATCGCC
TGGAGACGCCATCCACGCTGTTTTGACCTCCATAGAAGATTCTAGAGCTAGCGAATTCGAATTTAAATGG
ATCCTAACCATGGTGAGCAAGGGCGAGGAGGATAACATGGCCATCATCAAGGAGTTCATGCGCTTCAAGG
TGCACATGGAGGGCTCCGTGAACGGCCACGAGTTCGAGATCGAGGGCGAGGGCGAGGGCCGCCCCTACGA
GGGCACCCAGACCGCCAAGCTGAAGGTGACCAAGGGTGGCCCCCTGCCCTTCGCCTGGGACATCCTGTCC
CCTCAGTTCATGTACGGCTCCAAGGCCTACGTGAAGCACCCCGCCGACATCCCCGACTACTTGAAGCTGT
CCTTCCCCGAGGGCTTCAAGTGGGAGCGCGTGATGAACTTCGAGGACGGCGGCGTGGTGACCGTGACCCA
GGACTCCTCCCTGCAGGACGGCGAGTTCATCTACAAGGTGAAGCTGCGCGGCACCAACTTCCCCTCCGAC
GGCCCCGTAATGCAGAAGAAGACCATGGGCTGGGAGGCCTCCTCCGAGCGGATGTACCCCGAGGACGGCG
CCCTGAAGGGCGAGATCAAGCAGAGGCTGAAGCTGAAGGACGGCGGCCACTACGACGCTGAGGTCAAGAC
CACCTACAAGGCCAAGAAGCCCGTGCAGCTGCCCGGCGCCTACAACGTCAACATCAAGTTGGACATCACC
TCCCACAACGAGGACTACACCATCGTGGAACAGTACGAACGCGCCGAGGGCCGCCACTCCACCGGCGGCA
TGGACGAGCTGTACAAGATCCAGCACAGTGGCGGCCGCCGCGGCTTCCTGTTCAGAGTCCTCCGAGCAGC
TCTTCCCCTTCAGCTTCTCCTGCTCCTCCTCATCGGGCTTGCCTGCCTTGTACCAATGTCAGAGGAAGAC
TACAGCTGTGCCCTCTCCAACAACTTTGCCCGGTCATTCCACCCCATGCTCAGATACACGAATGGCCCTC
CTCCACTCTGATCTAGAGGGCCGCGAAGGATCTGCGATCGCTCCGGTGCCCGTCAGTGGGCAGAGCGCAC
ATCGCCCACAGTCCCCGAGAAGTTGGGGGGAGGGGTCGGCAATTGAACGGGTGCCTAGAGAAGGTGGCGC
GGGGTAAACTGGGAAAGTGATGTCGTGTACTGGCTCCGCCTTTTTCCCGAGGGTGGGGGAGAACCGTATA
TAAGTGCAGTAGTCGCCGTGAACGTTCTTTTTCGCAACGGGTTTGCCGCCAGAACACAGCTGAAGCTTCG
AGGGGCTCGCATCTCTCCTTCACGCGCCCGCCGCCCTACCTGAGGCCGCCATCCACGCCGGTTGAGTCGC
GTTCTGCCGCCTCCCGCCTGTGGTGCCTCCTGAACTGCGTCCGCCGTCTAGGTAAGTTTAAAGCTCAGGT
CGAGACCGGGCCTTTGTCCGGCGCTCCCTTGGAGCCTACCTAGACTCAGCCGGCTCTCCACGCTTTGCCT
GACCCTGCTTGCTCAACTCTACGTCTTTGTTTCGTTTTCTGTTCTGCGCCGTTACAGATCCAAGCTGTGA
CCGGCGCCTACGCTAGATGACCGAGTACAAGCCCACGGTGCGCCTCGCCACCCGCGACGACGTCCCCAGG
GCCGTACGCACCCTCGCCGCCGCGTTCGCCGACTACCCCGCCACGCGCCACACCGTCGATCCGGACCGCC
ACATCGAGCGGGTCACCGAGCTGCAAGAACTCTTCCTCACGCGCGTCGGGCTCGACATCGGCAAGGTGTG
GGTCGCGGACGACGGCGCCGCGGTGGCGGTCTGGACCACGCCGGAGAGCGTCGAAGCGGGGGCGGTGTTC
GCCGAGATCGGCCCGCGCATGGCCGAGTTGAGCGGTTCCCGGCTGGCCGCGCAGCAACAGATGGAAGGCC
TCCTGGCGCCGCACCGGCCCAAGGAGCCCGCGTGGTTCCTGGCCACCGTCGGCGTCTCGCCCGACCACCA
GGGCAAGGGTCTGGGCAGCGCCGTCGTGCTCCCCGGAGTGGAGGCGGCCGAGCGCGCCGGGGTGCCCGCC
TTCCTGGAGACCTCCGCGCCCCGCAACCTCCCCTTCTACGAGCGGCTCGGCTTCACCGTCACCGCCGACG
TCGAGGTGCCCGAAGGACCGCGCACCTGGTGCATGACCCGCAAGCCCGGTGCCTGAGTCGACAATCAACC
TCTGGATTACAAAATTTGTGAAAGATTGACTGGTATTCTTAACTATGTTGCTCCTTTTACGCTATGTGGA
TACGCTGCTTTAATGCCTTTGTATCATGCTATTGCTTCCCGTATGGCTTTCATTTTCTCCTCCTTGTATA
AATCCTGGTTGCTGTCTCTTTATGAGGAGTTGTGGCCCGTTGTCAGGCAACGTGGCGTGGTGTGCACTGT
GTTTGCTGACGCAACCCCCACTGGTTGGGGCATTGCCACCACCTGTCAGCTCCTTTCCGGGACTTTCGCT
TTCCCCCTCCCTATTGCCACGGCGGAACTCATCGCCGCCTGCCTTGCCCGCTGCTGGACAGGGGCTCGGC
TGTTGGGCACTGACAATTCCGTGGTGTTGTCGGGGAAATCATCGTCCTTTCCTTGGCTGCTCGCCTGTGT
TGCCACCTGGATTCTGCGCGGGACGTCCTTCTGCTACGTCCCTTCGGCCCTCAATCCAGCGGACCTTCCT
TCCCGCGGCCTGCTGCCGGCTCTGCGGCCTCTTCCGCGTCTTCGCCTTCGCCCTCAGACGAGTCGGATCT
CCCTTTGGGCCGCCTCCCCGCCTGGTACCTTTAAGACCAATGACTTACAAGGCAGCTGTAGATCTTAGCC
ACTTTTTAAAAGAAAAGGGGGGACTGGAAGGGCTAATTCACTCCCAACGAAGATAAGATCTGCTTTTTGC
TTGTACTGGGTCTCTCTGGTTAGACCAGATCTGAGCCTGGGAGCTCTCTGGCTAACTAGGGAACCCACTG
CTTAAGCCTCAATAAAGCTTGCCTTGAGTGCTTCAAGTAGTGTGTGCCCGTCTGTTGTGTGACTCTGGTA
ACTAGAGATCCCTCAGACCCTTTTAGTCAGTGTGGAAAATCTCTAGCAGTAGTAGTTCATGTCATCTTAT
TATTCAGTATTTATAACTTGCAAAGAAATGAATATCAGAGAGTGAGAGGAACTTGTTTATTGCAGCTTAT
AATGGTTACAAATAAAGCAATAGCATCACAAATTTCACAAATAAAGCATTTTTTTCACTGCATTCTAGTT
GTGGTTTGTCCAAACTCATCAATGTATCTTATCATGTCTGGCTCTAGCTATCCCGCCCCTAACTCCGCCC
AGTTCCGCCCATTCTCCGCCCCATGGCTGACTAATTTTTTTTATTTATGCAGAGGCCGAGGCCGCCTCGG
CCTCTGAGCTATTCCAGAAGTAGTGAGGAGGCTTTTTTGGAGGCCTAGACTTTTGCAGAGACCAAATTCG
TAATCATGTCATAGCTGTTTCCTGTGTGAAATTGTTATCCGCTCACAATTCCACACAACATACGAGCCGG
AAGCATAAAGTGTAAAGCCTGGGGTGCCTAATGAGTGAGCTAACTCACATTAATTGCGTTGCGCTCACTG
CCCGCTTTCCAGTCGGGAAACCTGTCGTGCCAGCTGCATTAATGAATCGGCCAACGCGCGGGGAGAGGCG
GTTTGCGTATTGGGCGCTCTTCCGCTTCCTCGCTCACTGACTCGCTGCGCTCGGTCGTTCGGCTGCGGCG
AGCGGTATCAGCTCACTCAAAGGCGGTAATACGGTTATCCACAGAATCAGGGGATAACGCAGGAAAGAAC
ATGTGAGCAAAAGGCCAGCAAAAGGCCAGGAACCGTAAAAAGGCCGCGTTGCTGGCGTTTTTCCATAGGC
TCCGCCCCCCTGACGAGCATCACAAAAATCGACGCTCAAGTCAGAGGTGGCGAAACCCGACAGGACTATA
AAGATACCAGGCGTTTCCCCCTGGAAGCTCCCTCGTGCGCTCTCCTGTTCCGACCCTGCCGCTTACCGGA
TACCTGTCCGCCTTTCTCCCTTCGGGAAGCGTGGCGCTTTCTCATAGCTCACGCTGTAGGTATCTCAGTT
CGGTGTAGGTCGTTCGCTCCAAGCTGGGCTGTGTGCACGAACCCCCCGTTCAGCCCGACCGCTGCGCCTT
ATCCGGTAACTATCGTCTTGAGTCCAACCCGGTAAGACACGACTTATCGCCACTGGCAGCAGCCACTGGT
AACAGGATTAGCAGAGCGAGGTATGTAGGCGGTGCTACAGAGTTCTTGAAGTGGTGGCCTAACTACGGCT
ACACTAGAAGAACAGTATTTGGTATCTGCGCTCTGCTGAAGCCAGTTACCTTCGGAAAAAGAGTTGGTAG
CTCTTGATCCGGCAAACAAACCACCGCTGGTAGCGGTGGTTTTTTTGTTTGCAAGCAGCAGATTACGCGC
AGAAAAAAAGGATCTCAAGAAGATCCTTTGATCTTTTCTACGGGGTCTGACGCTCAGTGGAACGAAAACT
CACGTTAAGGGATTTTGGTCATGAGATTATCAAAAAGGATCTTCACCTAGATCCTTTTAAATTAAAAATG
AAGTTTTAAATCAATCTAAAGTATATATGAGTAAACTTGGTCTGACAGTTACCAATGCTTAATCAGTGAG
GCACCTATCTCAGCGATCTGTCTATTTCGTTCATCCATAGTTGCCTGACTCCCCGTCGTGTAGATAACTA
CGATACGGGAGGGCTTACCATCTGGCCCCAGTGCTGCAATGATACCGCGAGACCCACGCTCACCGGCTCC
AGATTTATCAGCAATAAACCAGCCAGCCGGAAGGGCCGAGCGCAGAAGTGGTCCTGCAACTTTATCCGCC
TCCATCCAGTCTATTAATTGTTGCCGGGAAGCTAGAGTAAGTAGTTCGCCAGTTAATAGTTTGCGCAACG
TTGTTGCCATTGCTACAGGCATCGTGGTGTCACGCTCGTCGTTTGGTATGGCTTCATTCAGCTCCGGTTC
CCAACGATCAAGGCGAGTTACATGATCCCCCATGTTGTGCAAAAAAGCGGTTAGCTCCTTCGGTCCTCCG
ATCGTTGTCAGAAGTAAGTTGGCCGCAGTGTTATCACTCATGGTTATGGCAGCACTGCATAATTCTCTTA
CTGTCATGCCATCCGTAAGATGCTTTTCTGTGACTGGTGAGTACTCAACCAAGTCATTCTGAGAATAGTG
TATGCGGCGACCGAGTTGCTCTTGCCCGGCGTCAATACGGGATAATACCGCGCCACATAGCAGAACTTTA
AAAGTGCTCATCATTGGAAAACGTTCTTCGGGGCGAAAACTCTCAAGGATCTTACCGCTGTTGAGATCCA
GTTCGATGTAACCCACTCGTGCACCCAACTGATCTTCAGCATCTTTTACTTTCACCAGCGTTTCTGGGTG
AGCAAAAACAGGAAGGCAAAATGCCGCAAAAAAGGGAATAAGGGCGACACGGAAATGTTGAATACTCATA
CTCTTCCTTTTTCAATATTATTGAAGCATTTATCAGGGTTATTGTCTCATGAGCGGATACATATTTGAAT
GTATTTAGAAAAATAAACAAATAGGGGTTCCGCGCACATTTCCCCGAAAAGTGCCACCTGACGTCTAAGA
AACCATTATTATCATGACATTAACCTATAAAAATAGGCGTATCACGAGGCCCTTTCGTCTCGCGCGTTTC
GGTGATGACGGTGAAAACCTCTGACACATGCAGCTCCCGGAGACGGTCACAGCTTGTCTGTAAGCGGATG
CCGGGAGCAGACAAGCCCGTCAGGGCGCGTCAGCGGGTGTTGGCGGGTGTCGGGGCTGGCTTAACTATGC
GGCATCAGAGCAGATTGTACTGAGAGTGCACCATATGCGGTGTGAAATACCGCACAGATGCGTAAGGAGA
AAATACCGCATCAGGCGCCATTCGCCATTCAGGCTGCGCAACTGTTGGGAAGGGCGATCGGTGCGGGCCT
CTTCGCTATTACGCCAGCTGGCGAAAGGGGGATGTGCTGCAAGGCGATTAAGTTGGGTAACGCCAGGGTT
TTCCCAGTCACGACGTTGTAAAACGACGGCCAGTGCCAAGCTG
Features (pLannotate 1.2.2; 29 found; start..end, strand, type, name):
      6..232     +  promoter       RSV promoter: Rous sarcoma virus enhancer/promoter
    233..413     +  LTR            5' LTR (truncated): truncated 5' long terminal repeat (LTR) from HIV-1
    460..585     +  misc_feature   HIV-1 Ψ: packaging signal of human immunodeficiency virus type 1
    569..907     +  CDS            HIV-1 gag (fragment): gag protein from human immunodeficiency virus 1; gag
   1078..1311    +  misc_feature   RRE: The Rev response element (RRE) of HIV-1 allows for Rev-dependent mRNA export from the nucleus to the cytoplasm.
   1688..1788    +  CDS            Rev (fragment): human immunodeficiency virus 1 (HIV-1) Rev protein; rev; enhances nuclear export of unspliced and incompletely spliced viral mRNAs
   1807..1923    +  misc_feature   cPPT/CTS: central polypurine tract and central termination sequence of HIV-1
   1936..2012    +  enhancer       CMV enhancer (fragment): human cytomegalovirus immediate early enhancer
   2013..2216    +  promoter       CMV promoter: human cytomegalovirus (CMV) immediate early promoter
   2320..3027    +  CDS            mCherry: mCherry is a basic (constitutively fluorescent) red fluorescent protein published in 2004, derived from Discosoma sp.. It is reported to be a very rapidly-maturing monomer with low acid sensitivity.
   3052..3225    +  CDS            SYNE3 (fragment): SYNE3_HUMAN - Also known as C14orf139 From Homo sapiens (Human).
   3278..3489    +  promoter       EF-1α core promoter: core promoter for human elongation factor EF-1α
   3502..3770    +  LTR            5' LTR (truncated): truncated 5' long terminal repeat (LTR) from human T-cell leukemia virus (HTLV) type 1
   3797..4396    +  CDS            PuroR: puromycin N-acetyltransferase; pac from Streptomyces alboniger; confers resistance to puromycin
   4403..4991    +  misc_feature   WPRE: woodchuck hepatitis virus posttranscriptional regulatory element
   4986..5093    +  CDS            nef (fragment): NEF_SIVS4 - Experimental evidence at protein level: Swiss-Prot protein existence level 1. Interferes with TCR signaling from the cell membrane. Interacts with CD247/TCRZ (TCR zeta chain) and exert potent down- regulation of cell surface TCR/CD3 complexes. From Simian immunodeficiency virus (isolate F236/smH4) (SIV-sm) (Simian immunodeficiency virus sooty mangabey monkey).
   5118..5298    +  LTR            5' LTR (truncated): truncated 5' long terminal repeat (LTR) from HIV-1
   5370..5491    +  polyA_signal   SV40 poly(A) signal: SV40 polyadenylation signal
   5510..5645    +  rep_origin     SV40 ori: SV40 origin of replication
   5702..5718    -  protein_bind   lac operator: The lac repressor binds to the lac operator to inhibit transcription in E. coli. This inhibition can be relieved by adding lactose or isopropyl-β-D-thiogalactopyranoside (IPTG). lac repressor encoded by lacI
   5726..5756    -  promoter       lac promoter: promoter for the E. coli lac operon
   5771..5792    -  protein_bind   CAP binding site: CAP binding activates transcription in the presence of cAMP. E. coli catabolite activator protein
   5805..5897    -  CDS            lacI (fragment): lac repressor; lacI; The lac repressor binds to the lac operator to inhibit transcription in E. coli. This inhibition can be relieved by adding lactose or isopropyl-β-D-thiogalactopyranoside (IPTG).
   6080..6668    -  rep_origin     ori: high-copy-number ColE1/pMB1/pBR322/pUC origin of replication
   6839..7699    -  CDS            AmpR: β-lactamase; bla; confers resistance to ampicillin, carbenicillin, and related antibiotics
   7700..7804    -  promoter       AmpR promoter: bla
   7899..7934    +  CDS            rop (fragment): Rop protein, which maintains plasmids at low copy number; rop
   8036..8135    +  misc_feature   bom (fragment): basis of mobility region from pBR322
   8141..8295    -  CDS            lacZα (fragment): LacZα fragment of β-galactosidase; lacZ fragment
