[The description below was written by a language model from this plasmid's Addgene catalogue record and pLannotate feature annotations shown in this document.]
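Description:
mCherry-Nesprin-1αKASH is a third-generation-style HIV-1 lentiviral transfer plasmid built on the pCDH backbone and intended for dominant-negative disruption of the LINC complex in mammalian cells. It is propagated in E. coli as a high-copy plasmid through a ColE1/pUC-type origin with ampicillin selection (AmpR). The viral portion has an RSV promoter fused to a truncated 5′ LTR, which allows Tat-independent production of genomic RNA. This is followed by the Ψ packaging signal with a gag fragment, the Rev response element for nuclear export of unspliced RNA, and the cPPT/CTS. A WPRE, a truncated 3′ LTR and an SV40 polyadenylation signal close the viral unit, and an SV40 origin lies just downstream.

The payload consists of two expression cassettes. A CMV enhancer/promoter drives mCherry fused at the N terminus of a short coding segment that the catalogue lists as the mouse Nesprin-1α KASH domain. The automated annotation labels this roughly 170-nt segment as a human SYNE3 fragment, which probably reflects the conservation of KASH domains among nesprins rather than a different insert. Downstream, an EF-1α core promoter combined with an HTLV-1 LTR element drives puromycin N-acetyltransferase, so transduced cells can be selected with puromycin.

An isolated KASH domain, when overexpressed, is expected to occupy SUN protein binding sites at the nuclear envelope and displace endogenous nesprins. This uncouples the nucleus from the cytoskeleton, and the mCherry tag reports expression and localisation of the fusion. The associated work concerns force transmission between the nucleus and the cytoskeleton.
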