Addgene plasmid #187015: mCherry-Nesprin-1αKASH
Purpose: Disruption of LINC Complex
Depositing lab: Jan Lammerding. Depositing organization: Cornell University. Publication: The interaction between nesprins and sun proteins at the nuclear envelope is critical for force transmission between the nucleus and cytoskeleton. Lombardi ML, Jaalouk DE, Shanahan CM, Burke B, Roux KJ, Lammerding J. J Biol Chem. 2011 Jul 29;286(30):26743-53. doi: 10.1074/jbc.M111.233700. Epub 2011 Jun 7. PubMed 21652697.
Backbone
  Vector backbone: pCDH
  Vector type: Lentiviral
Growth in bacteria
  Bacterial resistance: Ampicillin, 100 μg/mL
  Growth temperature: 37°C
  Growth strain: NEB Stable
  Copy number: High Copy
Gene/Insert
  Gene/Insert name: Nesprin-1alphaKASH
  Species: M. musculus (mouse)
  Tag / fusion protein: mCherry (N terminal on insert)
  Cloning method: Restriction Enzyme; 5′ cloning site unknown (unknown if destroyed)
Terms and licenses: Academic/Nonprofit Terms; Industry Terms: Not Available to Industry
How to cite: mCherry-Nesprin-1αKASH was a gift from Jan Lammerding (Addgene plasmid # 187015 ; http://n2t.net/addgene:187015 ; RRID:Addgene_187015)
